Addgene plasmid #154636: pEPYC1CB0137
Purpose: MoClo Level 1 luciferase reporter
Depositing lab: Nicola Patron. Depositing organization: Earlham Institute. Publication: Rational design of minimal synthetic promoters for plants. Cai YM, Kallam K, Tidd H, Gendarini G, Salzman A, Patron NJ. Nucleic Acids Res. 2020 Aug 28. pii: 5897334. doi: 10.1093/nar/gkaa682. PubMed 32856047.
Backbone
  Vector backbone: pICH47732
  Vector type: Synthetic Biology
Growth in bacteria
  Bacterial resistance: Ampicillin, 100 μg/mL
  Growth temperature: 37°C
  Growth strain: NEB Stable
  Copy number: High Copy
Gene/Insert
  Gene/Insert name: MMV (C-CRE relocated) Firefly luciferase expression cassette [MMV (C-CRE relocated)::TMV::LucF::Flag::ocsT]
  Species: Synthetic
  Cloning method: Restriction Enzyme; 5′ cloning site BsaI (destroyed during cloning); 3′ cloning site BsaI (destroyed during cloning)
Terms and licenses: Academic/Nonprofit Terms; Industry Terms: Not Available to Industry
Depositor comments: Please visit https://www.biorxiv.org/content/10.1101/2020.05.14.095406v1 for bioRxiv preprint.
How to cite: pEPYC1CB0137 was a gift from Nicola Patron (Addgene plasmid # 154636 ; http://n2t.net/addgene:154636 ; RRID:Addgene_154636)
