[The description below was written by a language model from this plasmid's Addgene catalogue record and pLannotate feature annotations shown in this document.]
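Description:
pEPYC1CB0137 is a MoClo (Golden Gate modular cloning) Level 1 plasmid built in the pICH47732 acceptor backbone and carrying a single plant transcription unit that reports promoter activity through firefly luciferase. The backbone is a binary-type vector. Nopaline C58 left and right T-DNA border repeats flank the cassette, so the unit lies within a T-DNA region of the kind transferred to plant cells by Agrobacterium. The vector portion carries a high-copy ColE1/pUC-type origin for propagation in E. coli, together with the broad-host-range IncP oriV and its replication initiator gene trfA. Selection is by ampicillin, through β-lactamase expressed from its own promoter. A short tetR fragment is also annotated and appears to be a backbone remnant. The insert was assembled through BsaI sites that were destroyed during cloning, as is usual for Level 1 Golden Gate assemblies.

The catalogue describes the synthetic cassette as MMV (C-CRE relocated)::TMV::LucF::Flag::ocsT. The promoter is a variant named MMV in which a cis-regulatory element designated C-CRE has been moved. The record does not expand either abbreviation, and the feature table does not annotate the promoter. It presumably occupies the unannotated stretch between the left border and the leader. Downstream is the tobacco mosaic virus Ω 5′ leader, a translational enhancer. This is followed by the enhanced luc+ firefly luciferase coding sequence, a FLAG tag that is listed in the insert name but not annotated, and the octopine synthase terminator. The plasmid comes from work on the rational design of minimal synthetic plant promoters. There, luciferase output would show how repositioning the element affects promoter strength.
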