Features (pLannotate 1.2.2; 11 found; start..end, strand, type, name):
      1..25      +  misc_feature   LB T-DNA repeat: left border repeat from nopaline C58 T-DNA
    607..662     +  misc_feature   TMV Ω: translational enhancer from the tobacco mosaic virus 5'-leader sequence (Gallie et al., 1988)
    664..2313    +  CDS            luciferase: firefly luciferase; luc+; enhanced luc+ version of the luciferase gene
   2411..3118    +  terminator     OCS terminator: octopine synthase terminator
   3167..3191    +  misc_feature   RB T-DNA repeat: right border repeat from nopaline C58 T-DNA
   3303..3323    -  CDS            TetR (fragment): tetracycline resistance regulatory protein; tetR
   3350..4495    -  CDS            trfA: TRFA_ECOLX - Experimental evidence at protein level: Swiss-Prot protein existence level 1. Also involved in plasmid copy number control, promoting intermolecular coupling of protein bound iterons at oriV, which inhibits replication initiation. From Escherichia coli.
   4831..5419    -  rep_origin     ori: high-copy-number ColE1/pMB1/pBR322/pUC origin of replication
   5590..6450    -  CDS            AmpR: β-lactamase; bla; confers resistance to ampicillin, carbenicillin, and related antibiotics
   6451..6555    -  promoter       AmpR promoter: bla
   6642..7273    -  rep_origin     oriV: incP origin of replication
>Addgene plasmid #154636 | pEPYC1CB0137 | addgene full sequence | sequence record 318503 | Addgene NGS Result
TGGCAGGATATATTGTGGTGTAAACAAATTGACGCTTAGACAACTTAATAACACATTGCGGACGTTTTTA
ATGTACTGGGGTGGATGCAGTGGGCCCCACTCTGTGAAGACAATGCCGAATTCGGATCCGGAGTGGAAGA
TTCAGAAAATCTCCATCAACAAATAATCCAAGTAAGGATTAATGGATTGATCAACATCCTTACCGCTATG
GGTAAGATTGATGAAAAGTCAAAAACAAAAATCAATTATGCACACCAGCATGTGTTGATCACCAGCTATT
GTGGGACACCAATTTCGTCCACAGACATCAACATCTTATCGTCCTTTGAAGATAAGATAATAATGTTGAA
GATAAGAATGACGTAAGCCATGACGTCTACTAAAACATTGTGGGAGCCACCACCGACAGCCACTTGTGTG
AAGCATGTGAAGCCGGTCCCTCCACTAAGAAAATTAGTGAAGCATCTTCCAGTGGTCCCTCCACTCACAG
CTCAATCAGTGAGCAACAGGACGAAGGAAGCTTTGTCAAAAGCTAAAAAAGATGATGCATCCCACAAGAA
TTTCCTTATATAAGGAACACAAATCAGAAGGTACTGTATTTTTACAACAATTACCAACAACAACAAACAA
CAAACAACATTACAATTACTATTTACAATTACAATGGAGGACGCCAAAAACATAAAGAAAGGCCCGGCGC
CATTCTATCCGCTGGAAGATGGAACCGCTGGAGAGCAACTGCATAAGGCTATGAAGAGATACGCCCTGGT
TCCTGGAACAATTGCTTTTACAGATGCACATATCGAGGTGGACATCACTTACGCTGAGTACTTCGAAATG
TCCGTTCGGTTGGCAGAAGCTATGAAACGATATGGGCTGAATACAAATCACAGAATCGTCGTATGCAGTG
AAAACTCTCTTCAATTCTTTATGCCGGTGTTGGGCGCGTTATTTATCGGAGTTGCAGTTGCGCCCGCGAA
CGACATTTATAATGAACGTGAATTGCTCAACAGTATGGGCATTTCGCAGCCTACCGTGGTGTTCGTTTCC
AAAAAGGGGTTGCAAAAAATTTTGAACGTGCAAAAAAAGCTCCCAATCATCCAAAAAATTATTATCATGG
ATTCTAAAACGGATTACCAGGGATTTCAGTCGATGTACACGTTCGTCACATCTCATCTACCTCCCGGTTT
TAATGAATACGATTTTGTGCCAGAGTCCTTCGATAGGGACAAGACAATTGCACTGATCATGAACTCCTCT
GGATCTACTGGTCTGCCTAAAGGTGTCGCTCTGCCTCATAGAACTGCCTGCGTGAGATTCTCGCATGCCA
GAGATCCTATTTTTGGCAATCAAATCATTCCGGATACTGCGATTTTAAGTGTTGTTCCATTCCATCACGG
TTTTGGAATGTTTACTACACTCGGATATTTGATATGTGGATTTCGAGTCGTCTTAATGTATAGATTTGAA
GAAGAACTGTTTCTGAGGAGCCTTCAGGATTACAAGATTCAAAGTGCGCTGCTGGTGCCAACCCTATTCT
CCTTCTTCGCCAAAAGCACTCTGATTGACAAATACGATTTATCTAATTTACACGAAATTGCTTCTGGTGG
CGCTCCCCTCTCTAAGGAAGTCGGGGAAGCGGTTGCCAAGAGGTTCCATCTGCCAGGTATCAGGCAAGGA
TATGGGCTCACTGAGACTACATCAGCTATTCTGATTACACCCGAGGGGGATGATAAACCGGGCGCGGTCG
GTAAAGTTGTTCCATTTTTTGAAGCGAAGGTTGTGGATCTGGATACCGGGAAAACGCTGGGCGTTAATCA
AAGAGGCGAACTGTGTGTGAGAGGTCCTATGATTATGTCCGGTTATGTAAACAATCCGGAAGCGACCAAC
GCCTTGATTGACAAGGATGGATGGCTACATTCTGGAGACATAGCTTACTGGGACGAGGACGAACACTTCT
TCATCGTTGACCGCCTGAAGTCTCTGATTAAGTACAAAGGCTATCAGGTGGCTCCCGCTGAATTGGAATC
CATCTTGCTCCAACACCCCAACATCTTCGACGCAGGTGTCGCAGGTCTGCCCGACGATGACGCCGGTGAA
CTTCCCGCCGCCGTTGTTGTTTTGGAGCACGGAAAGACGATGACGGAAAAAGAGATCGTGGATTACGTCG
CCAGTCAAGTAACAACCGCGAAAAAGTTGCGCGGAGGAGTTGTGTTTGTGGACGAAGTACCGAAAGGTCT
TACCGGAAAACTCGACGCAAGAAAAATCAGAGAGATCCTCATAAAGGCCAAGAAGGGCGGAAAGATCGCC
GTGGGTTCGGATTATAAGGACCATGACGGAGACTATAAGGACCATGACCTCGACGCTGCAGCAGCGGATT
ATAAGGACGATGACGATAAGTGAGCTTGTCCTGCTTTAATGAGATATGCGAGAAGCCTATGATCGCATGA
TATTTGCTTTCAATTCTGTTGTGCACGTTGTAAAAAACCTGAGCATGTGTAGCTCAGATCCTTACCGCCG
GTTTCGGTTCATTCTAATGAATATATCACCCGTTACTATCGTATTTTTATGAATAATATTCTCCGTTCAA
TTTACTGATTGTACCCTACTACTTATATGTACAATATTAAAATGAAAACAATATATTGTGCTGAATAGGT
TTATAGCGACATCTATGATAGAGCGCCACAATAACAAACAATTGCGTTTTATTATTACAAATCCAATTTT
AAAAAAAGCGGCAGAACCGGTCAAACCTAAAAGACTGATTACATAAATCTTATTCAAATTTCAAAAGTGC
CCCAGGGGCTAGTATCTACGACACACCGAGCGGCGAACTAATAACGCTCACTGAAGGGAACTCCGGTTCC
CCGCCGGCGCGCATGGGTGAGATTCCTTGAAGTTGAGTATTGGCCGTCCGCTCTACCGAAAGTTACGGGC
ACCATTCAACCCGGTCCAGCACGGCGGCCGGGTAACCGACTTGCTGCCCCGAGAATTATGCAGCATTTTT
TTGGTGTATGTGGGCCCCAAATGAAGTGCAGGTCAAACCTTGACAGTGACGACAAATCGTTGGGCGGGTC
CAGGGCGAATTTTGCGACAACATGTCGAGGCTCAGCAGGACCGCTGCAATTGTCTTCTGCACGAAGTGGT
TTAAACTATCAGTGTTTGACAGGATATATTGGCGGGTAAACCTAAGAGAAAAGAGCGTTTATTAGAATAA
TCGGATATTTAAAAGGGCGTGAAAAGGTTTATCCGTTCGTCCATTTGTATGTGCATGCCAACCACAGGGT
TCCCCAGATCAGGCGCTGGCTGCTGAACCCCCAGCCGGAACTGACCCCACAAGGCCCTAGCGTTTGCAAT
GCACCAGGTCATCATTGACCCAGGCGTGTTCCACCAGGCCGCTGCCTCGCAACTCTTCGCAGGCTTCGCC
GACCTGCTCGCGCCACTTCTTCACGCGGGTGGAATCCGATCCGCACATGAGGCGGAAGGTTTCCAGCTTG
AGCGGGTACGGCTCCCGGTGCGAGCTGAAATAGTCGAACATCCGTCGGGCCGTCGGCGACAGCTTGCGGT
ACTTCTCCCATATGAATTTCGTGTAGTGGTCGCCAGCAAACAGCACGACGATTTCCTCGTCGATCAGGAC
CTGGCAACGGGACGTTTTCTTGCCACGGTCCAGGACGCGGAAGCGGTGCAGCAGCGACACCGATTCCAGG
TGCCCAACGCGGTCGGACGTGAAGCCCATCGCCGTCGCCTGTAGGCGCGACAGGCATTCCTCGGCCTTCG
TGTAATACCGGCCATTGATCGACCAGCCCAGGTCCTGGCAAAGCTCGTAGAACGTGAAGGTGATCGGCTC
GCCGATAGGGGTGCGCTTCGCGTACTCCAACACCTGCTGCCACACCAGTTCGTCATCGTCGGCCCGCAGC
TCGACGCCGGTGTAGGTGATCTTCACGTCCTTGTTGACGTGGAAAATGACCTTGTTTTGCAGCGCCTCGC
GCGGGATTTTCTTGTTGCGCGTGGTGAACAGGGCAGAGCGGGCCGTGTCGTTTGGCATCGCTCGCATCGT
GTCCGGCCACGGCGCAATATCGAACAAGGAAAGCTGCATTTCCTTGATCTGCTGCTTCGTGTGTTTCAGC
AACGCGGCCTGCTTGGCCTCGCTGACCTGTTTTGCCAGGTCCTCGCCGGCGGTTTTTCGCTTCTTGGTCG
TCATAGTTCCTCGCGTGTCGATGGTCATCGACTTCGCCAAACCTGCCGCCTCCTGTTCAAGACGACGCGA
ACGCTCCACGGCGGCCGATGGCGCGGGCAGGGCAGGGGGAGCCAGTTGCACGCTGTCGCGCTCGATCTTG
GCCGTAGCTTGCTGGACCATCGAGCCGACGGACTGGAAGGTTTCGCGGGGCGCACGCATGACGGTGCGGC
TTGCGATGGTTTCGGCATCCTCGGCGGAAAACCCCGCGTCGATCAGTTCTTGCCTGTATGCCTTCCGGTC
AAACGTCCGATTCATTCACCCTCCTTGCGGGATTGCCCCGACTCACGCCGGGGCAATGTGCCCTTATTCC
TGATTTGACCCGCCTGGTGCCTTGGTGTCCAGATAATCCACCTTATCGGCAATGAAGTCGGTCCCGTAGA
CCGTCTGGCCGTCCTTCTCGTACTTGGTATTCCGAATCTTGCCCTGCACGAATACCAGCGACCCCTTGCC
CAAATACTTGCCGTGGGCCTCGGCCTGAGAGCCAAAACACTTGATGCGGAAGAAGTCGGTGCGCTCCTGC
TTGTCGCCGGCATCGTTGCGCCACATCTAGGATCTGCCAGGAACCGTAAAAAGGCCGCGTTGCTGGCGTT
TTTCCATAGGCTCCGCCCCCCTGACGAGCATCACAAAAATCGACGCTCAAGTCAGAGGTGGCGAAACCCG
ACAGGACTATAAAGATACCAGGCGTTTCCCCCTGGAAGCTCCCTCGTGCGCTCTCCTGTTCCGACCCTGC
CGCTTACCGGATACCTGTCCGCCTTTCTCCCTTCGGGAAGCGTGGCGCTTTCTCATAGCTCACGCTGTAG
GTATCTCAGTTCGGTGTAGGTCGTTCGCTCCAAGCTGGGCTGTGTGCACGAACCCCCCGTTCAGCCCGAC
CGCTGCGCCTTATCCGGTAACTATCGTCTTGAGTCCAACCCGGTAAGACACGACTTATCGCCACTGGCAG
CAGCCACTGGTAACAGGATTAGCAGAGCGAGGTATGTAGGCGGTGCTACAGAGTTCTTGAAGTGGTGGCC
TAACTACGGCTACACTAGAAGAACAGTATTTGGTATCTGCGCTCTGCTGAAGCCAGTTACCTTCGGAAAA
AGAGTTGGTAGCTCTTGATCCGGCAAACAAACCACCGCTGGTAGCGGTGGTTTTTTTGTTTGCAAGCAGC
AGATTACGCGCAGAAAAAAAGGATCTCAAGAAGATCCTTTGATCTTTTCTACGGGGTCTGACGCTCAGTG
GAACGAAAACTCACGTTAAGGGATTTTGGTCATGAGATTATCAAAAAGGATCTTCACCTAGATCCTTTTA
AATTAAAAATGAAGTTTTAAATCAATCTAAAGTATATATGAGTAAACTTGGTCTGACAGTTACCAATGCT
TAATCAGTGAGGCACCTATCTCAGCGATCTGTCTATTTCGTTCATCCATAGTTGCCTGACTCCCCGTCGT
GTAGATAACTACGATACGGGAGGGCTTACCATCTGGCCCCAGTGCTGCAATGATACCGCGAGAACCACGC
TCACCGGCTCCAGATTTATCAGCAATAAACCAGCCAGCCGGAAGGGCCGAGCGCAGAAGTGGTCCTGCAA
CTTTATCCGCCTCCATCCAGTCTATTAATTGTTGCCGGGAAGCTAGAGTAAGTAGTTCGCCAGTTAATAG
TTTGCGCAACGTTGTTGCCATTGCTACAGGCATCGTGGTGTCACGCTCGTCGTTTGGTATGGCTTCATTC
AGCTCCGGTTCCCAACGATCAAGGCGAGTTACATGATCCCCCATGTTGTGCAAAAAAGCGGTTAGCTCCT
TCGGTCCTCCGATCGTTGTCAGAAGTAAGTTGGCCGCAGTGTTATCACTCATGGTTATGGCAGCACTGCA
TAATTCTCTTACTGTCATGCCATCCGTAAGATGCTTTTCTGTGACTGGTGAGTACTCAACCAAGTCATTC
TGAGAATAGTGTATGCGGCGACCGAGTTGCTCTTGCCCGGCGTCAATACGGGATAATACCGCGCCACATA
GCAGAACTTTAAAAGTGCTCATCATTGGAAAACGTTCTTCGGGGCGAAAACTCTCAAGGATCTTACCGCT
GTTGAGATCCAGTTCGATGTAACCCACTCGTGCACCCAACTGATCTTCAGCATCTTTTACTTTCACCAGC
GTTTCTGGGTGAGCAAAAACAGGAAGGCAAAATGCCGCAAAAAAGGGAATAAGGGCGACACGGAAATGTT
GAATACTCATACTCTTCCTTTTTCAATATTATTGAAGCATTTATCAAGGTTATTGTCTCATGAGCGGATA
CATATTTGAATGTATTTAGAAAAATAAACAAATAGGGGTTCCGCGCACGAATTGGCCAGCGCTGCCATTT
TTGGGGTGAGGCCGTTCGCGGCCGAGGGGCGCAGCCCCTGGGGGGATGGGAGGCCCGCGTTAGCGGGCCG
GGAGGGTTCGAGAAGGGGGGGCACCCCCCTTCGGCGTGCGCGGTCACGCGCACAGGGCGCAGCCCTGGTT
AAAAACAAGGTTTATAAATATTGGTTTAAAAGCAGGTTAAAAGACAGGTTAGCGGTGGCCGAAAAACGGG
CGGAAACCCTTGCAAATGCTGGATTTTCTGCCTGTGGACAGCCCCTCAAATGTCAATAGGTGCGCCCCTC
ATCTGTCAGCACTCTGCCCCTCAAGTGTCAAGGATCGCGCCCCTCATCTGTCAGTAGTCGCGCCCCTCAA
GTGTCAATACCGCAGGGCACTTATCCCCAGGCTTGTCCACATCATCTGTGGGAAACTCGCGTAAAATCAG
GCGTTTTCGCCGATTTGCGAGGCTGGCCAGCTCCACGTCGCCGGCCGAAATCGAGCCTGCCCCTCATCTG
TCAACGCCGCGCCGGGTGAGTCGGCCCCTCAAGTGTCAACGTCCGCCCCTCATCTGTCAGTGAGGGCCAA
GTTTTCCGCGAGGTATCCACAACGCCGGCGGCCGCGGTGTCTCGCACACGGCTTCGACGGCGTTTCTGGC
GCGTTTGCAGGGCCATAGACGGCCGCCAGCCCAGCGGCGAGGGCAACCAGCCCGGTGAGCGTCGCAAAGG
AGATCCTGATCTGACTGATGGGCTGCCTGTATCGAGTGGTGATTTTGTGCCGAGCTGCCGGTCGGGGAGC
TGTTGGCTGGCTGG
